Addgene plasmid #26388: pRG5273Neo
Purpose: (Empty Backbone)
Depositing lab: Denis Dupuy. Depositing organization: Delegation INSERM Nouvelle-Aquitaine. Publication: An antibiotic selection marker for nematode transgenesis. Giordano-Santini R, Milstein S, Svrzikapa N, Tu D, Johnsen R, Baillie D, Vidal M, Dupuy D. Nat Methods. 2010 Sep;7(9):721-3. doi: 10.1038/nmeth.1494. Epub 2010 Aug 22. PubMed 20729841.
Backbone
  Vector backbone: pBS
  Vector type: Bacterial Expression, Worm Expression
  Selectable markers: Neomycin (select with G418)
Growth in bacteria
  Bacterial resistance: Ampicillin, 100 μg/mL
  Growth temperature: 37°C
  Growth strain: DH5alpha
  Copy number: High Copy
Gene/Insert
  Gene/Insert name: None
  Species: C. elegans (nematode)
  Cloning method: Restriction Enzyme
  Sequencing primers: 5′ N/A
Terms and licenses: Academic/Nonprofit Terms; Industry Terms: Not Available to Industry
How to cite: pRG5273Neo was a gift from Denis Dupuy (Addgene plasmid # 26388 ; http://n2t.net/addgene:26388 ; RRID:Addgene_26388)
