[The description below was written by a language model from this plasmid's Addgene catalogue record, the feature table of its GenBank file and pLannotate feature annotations shown in this document.]
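Description:
pRG5273Neo is an empty-backbone plasmid built on pBluescript (pBS) and catalogued for bacterial and worm expression, designed to carry a drug-selectable marker for transgenesis in the nematode C. elegans. It is maintained in E. coli as a high-copy plasmid through a ColE1/pUC-type origin and selected with ampicillin via the β-lactamase gene and its native promoter. An f1 origin is also present, which allows single-stranded DNA production with helper phage. Other remnants of the pBluescript architecture are evident: flanking T7 and T3 phage promoters, the lac promoter, operator and CAP binding site, fragments of lacZα and lacI, and two separated pieces of the multiple cloning site, indicating that worm-derived sequences have been inserted within the original polylinker.

The functional payload is the neo (nptII) coding sequence, an aminoglycoside phosphotransferase that confers resistance to neomycin-class antibiotics and is listed here as a G418-selectable marker. In transgenic nematodes, this allows animals carrying the plasmid to be enriched by growth on the drug rather than by a visible or rescue phenotype. The automated annotation does not identify the promoter or 3' regulatory region driving neo, so the record does not state which worm elements control it. A short fragment matching C. elegans aex-5 lies downstream of neo, but its role is not explained, and large stretches of the 8,253 nt sequence remain unannotated. No gene of interest is included, and users are expected to add their own insert by restriction cloning. The accompanying GenBank record covers only 860 bp and contains no annotated features, so it adds nothing to the description.
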