Features (pLannotate 1.2.2; 15 found; start..end, strand, type, name):
    795..1586    +  CDS            neo: KKA2_KLEPN - Also known as kan, nptII. Experimental evidence at protein level: Swiss-Prot protein existence level 1. Resistance to kanamycin, neomycin, paromomycin, ribostamycin, butirosin and gentamicin B. From Klebsiella pneumoniae.
   2039..2191    +  CDS            aex-5 (fragment): AEX5_CAEEL - Also known as kpc-3 From Caenorhabditis elegans.
   2289..2339    -  misc_feature   MCS (fragment): pBluescript multiple cloning site
   3935..3958    -  misc_feature   MCS (fragment): pBluescript multiple cloning site
   3971..3989    -  promoter       T3 promoter: promoter for bacteriophage T3 RNA polymerase
   4034..4050    -  protein_bind   lac operator: The lac repressor binds to the lac operator to inhibit transcription in E. coli. This inhibition can be relieved by adding lactose or isopropyl-β-D-thiogalactopyranoside (IPTG). lac repressor encoded by lacI
   4058..4088    -  promoter       lac promoter: promoter for the E. coli lac operon
   4103..4124    -  protein_bind   CAP binding site: CAP binding activates transcription in the presence of cAMP. E. coli catabolite activator protein
   4137..4229    -  CDS            lacI (fragment): lac repressor; lacI; The lac repressor binds to the lac operator to inhibit transcription in E. coli. This inhibition can be relieved by adding lactose or isopropyl-β-D-thiogalactopyranoside (IPTG).
   4412..5000    -  rep_origin     ori: high-copy-number ColE1/pMB1/pBR322/pUC origin of replication
   5171..6031    -  CDS            AmpR: β-lactamase; bla; confers resistance to ampicillin, carbenicillin, and related antibiotics
   6032..6136    -  promoter       AmpR promoter: bla
   6189..6617    -  rep_origin     f1 ori (sequence partly withheld): f1 bacteriophage origin of replication; arrow indicates direction of (+) strand synthesis
   6622..6779    -  CDS            lacZα (fragment): LacZα fragment of β-galactosidase; lacZ fragment
   6782..6800    +  promoter       T7 promoter: promoter for bacteriophage T7 RNA polymerase
>Addgene plasmid #26388 | pRG5273Neo | depositor full sequence | sequence record 12436 | Author sequence
ATTTCTAAATTTTAGTTTAATAAAAAAATTTTAAAATAATACGAGTTTTGAGACTAACTTTCAATAAAAA
CCAAAAAATTGCTTCAAAAAAGAGCTCGCGCCGATTTACGATAAACACAGCGCGCTACGACACTCCGAAA
ACCGCGCCGCACCATTACATTCTCCGCCCCACCGCACGGTTTGCGGAAGGCGATGAAATTGCTGGGCCTA
AAATTTTAACCCTTTTTTTCCCGTTTTTCAACTGTTTTCCCGATTTTTTCGATATTTTTTTCAGGTTTTT
AGTTAGAAAAGTATATAAAAATTGCATTATTTGTAGTTTTCGCTCGTAATTTGTGATAGAAAACGGCCAA
TTTGCCTAGATTTGTGATTCTACCAAGTGGAATTTTTGGGAAAATATCAATATTCCACGATTTTTATTCA
AATCATAACGTTTCGAAATTATCAGCTTAAATAAAACTAAAATAAATAATAAAATACTAAAAACCCTGAA
TTTCTCGGTTCTCGGTTCAGCTTGAGTTCGTTCTATACACGTTATCGATTTTTGTCATTTCGTTTAATCA
TGGGTTTTGATTCATTTTAAATATGAAATTTGATTTATTCCTCGTTTCGAAGTTGGTTTGTCTTGTCCGG
CCGGTAAACAAATGTTATTAAAAAAAATAATAAATTTCGAAATTTTTCGTAATGTTCCGCAATCGTGTTT
TTCCGTTTATCTCGTCTTCCCTTCCTTCAAATATACTATTTATTTTCTCAATTCACATATTTTCAGCCAG
CCCTGCTCAACAAGTGGAATAAAAATGATTGAACAAGATGGATTGCACGCAGGTTCTCCGGCCGCTTGGG
TGGAGAGGCTATTCGGCTATGACTGGGCACAACAGACAATCGGCTGCTCTGATGCCGCCGTGTTCCGGCT
GTCAGCGCAGGGGCGCCCGGTTCTTTTTGTCAAGACCGACCTGTCCGGTGCCCTGAATGAACTGCAGGAC
GAGGCAGCGCGGCTATCGTGGCTGGCCACGACGGGCGTTCCTTGCGCAGCTGTGCTCGACGTTGTCACTG
AAGCGGGAAGGGACTGGCTGCTATTGGGCGAAGTGCCGGGGCAGGATCTCCTGTCATCTCACCTTGCTCC
TGCCGAGAAAGTATCCATCATGGCTGATGCAATGCGGCGGCTGCATACGCTTGATCCGGCTACCTGCCCA
TTCGACCACCAAGCGAAACATCGCATCGAGCGAGCACGTACTCGGATGGAAGCCGGTCTTGTCGATCAGG
ATGATCTGGACGAAGAGCATCAGGGGCTCGCACCAGCCGAACTGTTCGCCAGGCTCAAGGCGCGCATGCC
CGACGGCGAGGATCTCGTCGTGACCCATGGCGATGCCTGCTTGCCGAATATCATGGTGGAAAATGGCCGC
TTTTCTGGATTCATCGACTGTGGCCGGCTGGGTGTGGCGGACCGCTATCAGGACATAGCGTTGGCTACCC
GTGATATTGCTGAAGAGCTTGGCGGCGAATGGGCTGACCGCTTCCTCGTGCTTTACGGTATCGCCGCTCC
CGATTCGCAGCGCATCGCCTTCTATCGCCTTCTTGACGAGTTCTTCTGAGTCCAATTACTCTTCAACATC
CCTACATGCTCTTTCTCCCTGTGCTCCCACCCCCTATTTTTGTTATTATCAAAAAACTTCTCTTAATTTC
TTTGTTTTTTAGCTTCTTTTAAGCCACCTCTAACAATGAAATTGTGTAGATTCAAAAATAGAATTAATTC
GTAATAAAAAGTCGAAAAAAATTGTGCTCCCTCCCCCCATTAATAATAATTCTATCCCAAAATCTACACA
ATGTTCTGTGTACACTTCTTATGTTTTTTACTTCTGATAAATTTTTTTGAAACATCATAGAAAAAACCGC
ACACAAAATACCTTATCATATGTTACGTTTCAGTTTATGACCGCAATTTTTATTTCTTCGCACGTCTGGG
CCTCTCATGACGTCAAATCATGCTCATCGTGAAAAAGTTTTGGAGTATTTTTGGAATTTTTCAATCAAGT
GAAAGTTTATGAAATTAATTTTCCTGCTTTTGCTTTTTGGGGTTTCCCCTATTGTTTGTCAAGATTTCGA
GGACGGCGTTTTTCTTGCTAAAATCACAAGTATTGATGAGCACGATGCAAGAAAGATCGGAAGAAGGTTT
GGGTTTGAGGCTCAGTGGAAGGTGAGTAGAAGTTGATAATTTGAAAGTGGAGTAGTGTCTATGGGGTTTT
TGCCTTAAATGACAGAATACATTCCCAATATACCAAACATAACTGTTTCTCGAGGTCGACGGTATCGATA
AGCTTGATATCGAATTCCTGCAGCCCGGGTAGATTACATCAAGCTCAAGAATTTTTAGTTTAACCTCGTT
TTTATGTCTAGGGATTGTTTTCCTGAGCGGATTGTATCCAATGCACCCACAGCTAAATCTGAAAATTAGA
TTTCAGTGAAAGTTTTGAAGGATTCATGACGTGGACCCACTTGAAAGTCAACCTCTCCATATGTTACATG
TCCTTTCAAGTAAATTACAGACAGTTCAAAAAAGCAAAGAATATTTAGGAAAACATGAGTGGGCCGAAGA
AATACGACACCCTCAATCCGAATTCCGTCATAAATCAAAAGTTCTTGAAATTTTGCAAAGTACTCTAACA
TTGTTATTACGCGCCGCGGCGTAGCTTTTTTTAAAAGTTTCAGCTGGTAGTAGAAACTGAATGAGAGAAC
AAATTAAACTCCGAATTATGGAAATAGACAATAGACTCCGCCGCCCTTTTGATAGTGCTACTATGCAACG
TGATTTGCACATATAAATTCATGTAGCCAAGTTTTTTGATCTCTTAATTGCAAGTTTCAAAATTTTCATC
GCAACTACACGTCTTTGTCTTGTGTCACGAGTAGCGTCACAAACTCCCATCTCAAACATTACTCATTGAA
AACGCAATCAGTTAAGCACTAGATTAACCCTTAATCTGATCCACAACCTGAAAGTGATCTTCAAATAAAA
ATTCAAAAGGAGGTGGCTCGATTGAGCACTTGTTTTATGTCATATGGGATTTTAGTAAGCAAAGTTCTTA
TTTTGCTTTTATTTGGCGTTTTTTTTTGGGGATTTTGAAAAAAAAAACGTTTTACTAATTATTGCAATAT
TTACCTAGGGATGAGAATTTTCAAACTTCCATTTTGTTTGAAACATAAGTATTAAAATATTATTAGAAGG
TTCTTTCTTTCTGCAGCTGACCTGTTTGAGACACATTTTTTTATTTTATTTATAAAAATTGATGATTCTT
GTTGCCGTTTCCACAATGTCCTCATTCAGTAAACTTGTGAGATTACAATTTTATTTCGTTTGTGTCTCCT
GTTTTTTAAAATTCAATTATTTTTTAAATACATACCATATGCCGTTTCTTTTCAATATTTACATCTGTCT
GGTAAATGATGTGTATTAATTTATTAGTTAGTCATTTGTTTTCTTTTTCATTCAACTATTTTCATTACTC
TCCCACGTTTTTCCAACCAATCGCGTCGACGGAAATGTAAAATGTGAGATATTGTGCGGCTTCTTCTTTT
AAATTCGCCATAATTTATTTCACTCTTTCGGTCACACGATTTTTTTTCCACAATTGGCACCTTAAATTTG
ACGAGGCTAAGAAACCAAAGGTCCTCCTGCTTTCCGGTGACTCGCTTATAGTATCTGAGTGCTAGTAAAC
AAAGTTCTTGGAACTTGTGTAAAGCTTAATGAAGGATCCAGAATATGTGATTACTGCCTGCTTCTAATTA
CATAGAGGATATGATGCGCAAATTTTTGAAAGAGCGATAGTTCAGTTTAGTTTCGGCTGTGAGTGGCAGC
GCATCTTTTATTGCTTCGATTGTTTTGTTCCTCATCTCATTTCTTACAAAGTCCAGATATTTAGAGTGAC
GATGCCCATCATCCGCGGCCGCCACCGCGGTGGAGCTCCAGCTTTTGTTCCCTTTAGTGAGGGTTAATTT
CGAGCTTGGCGTAATCATGGTCATAGCTGTTTCCTGTGTGAAATTGTTATCCGCTCACAATTCCACACAA
CATACGAGCCGGAAGCATAAAGTGTAAAGCCTGGGGTGCCTAATGAGTGAGCTAACTCACATTAATTGCG
TTGCGCTCACTGCCCGCTTTCCAGTCGGGAAACCTGTCGTGCCAGCTGCATTAATGAATCGGCCAACGCG
CGGGGAGAGGCGGTTTGCGTATTGGGCGCTCTTCCGCTTCCTCGCTCACTGACTCGCTGCGCTCGGTCGT
TCGGCTGCGGCGAGCGGTATCAGCTCACTCAAAGGCGGTAATACGGTTATCCACAGAATCAGGGGATAAC
GCAGGAAAGAACATGTGAGCAAAAGGCCAGCAAAAGGCCAGGAACCGTAAAAAGGCCGCGTTGCTGGCGT
TTTTCCATAGGCTCCGCCCCCCTGACGAGCATCACAAAAATCGACGCTCAAGTCAGAGGTGGCGAAACCC
GACAGGACTATAAAGATACCAGGCGTTTCCCCCTGGAAGCTCCCTCGTGCGCTCTCCTGTTCCGACCCTG
CCGCTTACCGGATACCTGTCCGCCTTTCTCCCTTCGGGAAGCGTGGCGCTTTCTCATAGCTCACGCTGTA
GGTATCTCAGTTCGGTGTAGGTCGTTCGCTCCAAGCTGGGCTGTGTGCACGAACCCCCCGTTCAGCCCGA
CCGCTGCGCCTTATCCGGTAACTATCGTCTTGAGTCCAACCCGGTAAGACACGACTTATCGCCACTGGCA
GCAGCCACTGGTAACAGGATTAGCAGAGCGAGGTATGTAGGCGGTGCTACAGAGTTCTTGAAGTGGTGGC
CTAACTACGGCTACACTAGAAGGACAGTATTTGGTATCTGCGCTCTGCTGAAGCCAGTTACCTTCGGAAA
AAGAGTTGGTAGCTCTTGATCCGGCAAACAAACCACCGCTGGTAGCGGTGGTTTTTTTGTTTGCAAGCAG
CAGATTACGCGCAGAAAAAAAGGATCTCAAGAAGATCCTTTGATCTTTTCTACGGGGTCTGACGCTCAGT
GGAACGAAAACTCACGTTAAGGGATTTTGGTCATGAGATTATCAAAAAGGATCTTCACCTAGATCCTTTT
AAATTAAAAATGAAGTTTTAAATCAATCTAAAGTATATATGAGTAAACTTGGTCTGACAGTTACCAATGC
TTAATCAGTGAGGCACCTATCTCAGCGATCTGTCTATTTCGTTCATCCATAGTTGCCTGACTCCCCGTCG
TGTAGATAACTACGATACGGGAGGGCTTACCATCTGGCCCCAGTGCTGCAATGATACCGCGAGACCCACG
CTCACCGGCTCCAGATTTATCAGCAATAAACCAGCCAGCCGGAAGGGCCGAGCGCAGAAGTGGTCCTGCA
ACTTTATCCGCCTCCATCCAGTCTATTAATTGTTGCCGGGAAGCTAGAGTAAGTAGTTCGCCAGTTAATA
GTTTGCGCAACGTTGTTGCCATTGCTACAGGCATCGTGGTGTCACGCTCGTCGTTTGGTATGGCTTCATT
CAGCTCCGGTTCCCAACGATCAAGGCGAGTTACATGATCCCCCATGTTGTGCAAAAAAGCGGTTAGCTCC
TTCGGTCCTCCGATCGTTGTCAGAAGTAAGTTGGCCGCAGTGTTATCACTCATGGTTATGGCAGCACTGC
ATAATTCTCTTACTGTCATGCCATCCGTAAGATGCTTTTCTGTGACTGGTGAGTACTCAACCAAGTCATT
CTGAGAATAGTGTATGCGGCGACCGAGTTGCTCTTGCCCGGCGTCAATACGGGATAATACCGCGCCACAT
AGCAGAACTTTAAAAGTGCTCATCATTGGAAAACGTTCTTCGGGGCGAAAACTCTCAAGGATCTTACCGC
TGTTGAGATCCAGTTCGATGTAACCCACTCGTGCACCCAACTGATCTTCAGCATCTTTTACTTTCACCAG
CGTTTCTGGGTGAGCAAAAACAGGAAGGCAAAATGCCGCAAAAAAGGGAATAAGGGCGACACGGAAATGT
TGAATACTCATACTCTTCCTTTTTCAATATTATTGAAGCATTTATCAGGGTTATTGTCTCATGAGCGGAT
ACATATTTGAATGTATTTAGAAAAATAAACAAATAGGGGTTCCGCGCACATTTCCCCGAAAAGTGCCACC
TAAATTGTAAGCGTTAATATTTTGTTAAAATTCGCGTTAAATTTTTGTTAAATCAGCTCATTTTTTAACC
AATAGGCCGAAATCGGCAAAATCCCTTATAAATCAAAAGAATAGACCGAGATAGGGT
[37 nt withheld, positions 6288-6324]
AAAGAACGTGGACTCCAACGTCAAAGG
[49 nt withheld, positions 6352-6400]
T
[91 nt withheld, positions 6402-6492]
G
[124 nt withheld, positions 6494-6617]
CCCATTCGCCATTCAGGCTGCGCAACTGTTGGGAAGGGCGATCGGTGCGGGCCTCTTCGCTATTACGCCA
GCTGGCGAAAGGGGGATGTGCTGCAAGGCGATTAAGTTGGGTAACGCCAGGGTTTTCCCAGTCACGACGT
TGTAAAACGACGGCCAGTGAATTGTAATACGACTCACTATAGGGCGAATTGGGTACCGTATTATAATTCC
AAAAACACAGTTTATTTGAAATATGCGCATAAAACCTTCGTTAGCATAGTCCATGACGGAACATAATGCG
CGAATCGCGAAAATAATTGTTTGCAATGCATTGTGCCTCATTTCGTTATTTACATATGTGTGCATCATGT
CCTTGGTTCCTGCCGATTACATTGTAAATGAACTGTGAAAGTACAGTGTACTTTGTCCTAGAAGGACACG
TTCTTTCTCATATTCGTGGATTTATTCGTGAAATTGAAAACTGACATTCACATATGTTTTTTCATGAGAA
TAGAAGTTGCAAGGTTCCCTGGATATTCAGTAATTACATTTTTACCAATGTCACACACTAAGGGGATTAA
GAAGGTCGGTATGAGGGTGGGTTGGGTGGCAAACGCAGTACGATTAATCTATGTACCTTTTCGCTTTCTC
ATCAACAAAATGGGCATTCTCTTCGAATTTACATAATTTCAAAATTACTTTTGTTTTTAATATAATCCTT
CGAATACATTACACCATTTTGCAATAAGTCATAGATCATCTTTTTTGAGAAACCTCGCTTTTCGTTAAAA
CTATACATTTAAACAAAACTCTCTTTAATAGAGAGCAATAATGAGGTGACGTTTAAATGAGTTTTTTGTA
TTAATTTTTAGCGGAAAGGAGAAGGAACTTGTGAAAAAAAAATTGAAAAGGAACGGGTTTAGTCTGCCAG
AATTCCTGAGTATTGTCAGTCTGACTTTATATTTTGAGCTCAGGTTCATAGTTTTTGGTTTCTAAATTAG
AACTAGCACAGGGCAGCTTACTACATATTAGTTTTGAACTTTTATTTTAATGATTATGTATTATATTCCC
ACACTTTTAAATAAAAATTTTATAGTTATAAAAATGAAAGCGTGAGGAATATTTATGTATTTTTAGGCGG
GGATATAATACACAAGTATATTTTTCAAAAATATATTTTCATCTTAATCTTTAAAATAGGAAGTGTAAGC
AATTTTATGATCTGACAACTAACAGGATTCACGCAGCACTATCAAAACCTTCACAGGGCGCAAAACAGCT
GCGATACAAACCGTATTTCTTCTATTAGTATGGTTGCAATACTATTTTTCGAAGGTCTTCCCGTATGCAA
TACTAATAGGGAGTCCAAGTCTAATAAGGAGGCCATAATGAAGAAATACGGTGTATAGTACCGCGCGAAA
CCCGGTAGACGTCGGGCCACGATAGTAATTACCCTTTCAACTTTAAAGACTTGTCAGAAAATGTGGATTT
AACTTTAACAGCAATATCAGTAACGTCCCTCAGATTTTCAATTTTCAATAATTTTTATTCCTGTCTATTT
TTCGCCTTTTCTAAATAGGAATAGTTAATGAAAATGTTCCTGCTTAAAATTGTATGATAATCATTATTTT
GCCTCGTCACTCAATTCGACGGGCCC
