LOCUS       Exported 860 bp ds-DNA linear SYN 25-MAY-2021
DEFINITION  synthetic linear DNA
ACCESSION   .
VERSION     .
KEYWORDS    pRG5273Neo
SOURCE      synthetic DNA construct
  ORGANISM  synthetic DNA construct
REFERENCE   1 (bases 1 to 860)
  AUTHORS   Giordano-Santini R, Milstein S, Svrzikapa N, Tu D, Johnsen R,
            Baillie D, Vidal M, Dupuy D
  TITLE     An antibiotic selection marker for nematode transgenesis.
  JOURNAL   Nat Methods. 2010 Aug 22. ():.
  PUBMED    20729841
REFERENCE   2 (bases 1 to 860)
  AUTHORS   .
  TITLE     Direct Submission
  JOURNAL   Exported May 25, 2021 from SnapGene Server 1.1.58
            http://www.snapgene.com
FEATURES             Location/Qualifiers
     source          1..860
                     /organism="synthetic DNA construct"
                     /mol_type="other DNA"
ORIGIN
        1 tccatcttgt tcaatcattt ttattccact tgttgagcag ggctggctga aaatatgtga
       61 attgagaaaa taaatagtat atttgaagga agggaagacg agataaacgg aaaaacacga
      121 ttgcggaaca ttacgaaaaa tttcgaaatt tattattttt tttaataaca tttgtttacc
      181 ggccggacaa gacaaaccaa cttcgaaacg aggaataaat caaatttcat atttaaaatg
      241 aatcaaaacc catgattaaa cgaaatgaca aaaatcgata acgtgtatag aacgaactca
      301 agctgaaccg agaaccgaga aattcagggt ttttagtatt ttattattta ttttagtttt
      361 atttaagctg ataatttcga aacgttatga tttgaataaa aatcgtggaa tattgatatt
      421 ttcccaaaaa ttccacttgg tagaatcaca aatctaggca aattggccgt tttctatcac
      481 aaattacgag cgaaaactac aaataatgca atttttatat acttttctaa ctaaaaacct
      541 gaaaaaaata tcgaaaaaat cgggaaaaca gttgaaaaac gggaaaaaaa gggttaaaat
      601 tttaggccca gcaatttcat cgccttccgc aaaccgtgcg gtggggcgga gaatgtaatg
      661 gtgcggcgcg gttttcggag tgtcgtagcg cgctgtgttt atcgtaaatc ggcgcgagct
      721 cttttttgaa gcaatttttt ggtttttatt gaaagttagt ctcaaaactc gtattatttt
      781 aaaatttttt tattaaacta aaatttagaa atgttaaggg cccgtcgaat tgagtgacga
      841 ggcaaaataa tgattatcat
//
